Addgene plasmid #156184: inhibin-DsRed
Purpose: Expression plasmid for production of transgenic rainbow trout strain carrying the DsRed gene under control of the inhibin α promoter.
Depositing lab: Goro Yoshizaki. Depositing organization: Tokyo University of Marine Science and Technology. Publication: Production of functional eggs and sperm from in vitro-expanded type A spermatogonia in rainbow trout. Iwasaki-Takahashi Y, Shikina S, Watanabe M, Banba A, Yagisawa M, Takahashi K, Fujihara R, Okabe T, Valdez DM Jr, Yamauchi A, Yoshizaki G. Commun Biol. 2020 Jun 15;3(1):308. doi: 10.1038/s42003-020-1025-y. PubMed 32541813.
Backbone
  Vector backbone: pDsRed2-1
  Backbone manufacturer: Clontech Laboratories Inc.
  Backbone size w/o insert (bp): 4107
  Total vector size (bp): 6836
  Vector type: Bacterial Expression
Growth in bacteria
  Bacterial resistance: Kanamycin, 50 μg/mL
  Growth temperature: 37°C
  Growth strain: DH5alpha
  Copy number: High Copy
Gene/Insert 1
  Gene/Insert name: rainbow trout inhibin α promoter
  Species: Oncorhynchus mykiss
  Insert size (bp): 2113
  Promoter: inhibin
  Cloning method: Restriction Enzyme; 5′ cloning site HindⅢ (destroyed during cloning); 3′ cloning site BamHⅠ (not destroyed)
  Sequencing primers: 5′ aagtatttggtgaacaaca; 3′ ccagtctgcatggttcagat
Gene/Insert 2
  Gene/Insert name: rainbow trout β actin 3'UTR
  Species: Oncorhynchus mykiss
  Insert size (bp): 652
  GenBank ID: AJ438158
  Cloning method: Restriction Enzyme; 5′ cloning site NotⅠ (destroyed during cloning); 3′ cloning site NotⅠ (destroyed during cloning)
  Sequencing primers: 5′ cacctgttcctgtagcggcctaaacagactgtacc; 3′ tatgatctagtgtcgcggcctttattgggagttta
Terms and licenses: Academic/Nonprofit Terms; Industry Terms: Not Available to Industry
How to cite: inhibin-DsRed was a gift from Goro Yoshizaki (Addgene plasmid # 156184 ; http://n2t.net/addgene:156184 ; RRID:Addgene_156184)
