[The description below was written by a language model from this plasmid's Addgene catalogue record and pLannotate feature annotations shown in this document.]
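Description:
inhibin-DsRed is a transgenesis reporter plasmid built on pDsRed2-1, a promoterless Clontech reporter backbone, and designed to generate a transgenic rainbow trout line in which red fluorescence is driven by the inhibin α promoter. Although the catalogue lists it as a bacterial expression vector, bacteria serve only for propagation. The plasmid replicates from a high-copy ColE1/pUC-type origin and is selected with kanamycin through the Tn5 NeoR/KanR gene. That marker sits behind tandem bacterial (AmpR/bla) and SV40 early promoters and ends in an HSV TK polyadenylation signal, so it could in principle also confer G418 resistance in eukaryotic cells. An f1 origin is also present. The short matches to RSF ori, ble and bGH poly(A) in the feature table are small fragments and probably not functional parts.

The payload is a roughly 2.1 kb fragment of the Oncorhynchus mykiss inhibin α promoter, cloned into the multiple cloning site directly upstream of the DsRed2 coding sequence, an improved tetrameric red fluorescent protein. This promoter is not annotated in the feature table, but the unannotated stretch between the MCS remnant and DsRed2 matches its recorded size. Downstream of DsRed2, a rainbow trout β-actin 3′UTR of about 650 bp was inserted at the NotI site. It likewise corresponds to an unannotated gap, ahead of the SV40 poly(A) signal retained from the backbone. Together these elements give a largely trout-derived expression cassette intended to restrict DsRed2 to cells in which the inhibin α promoter is active. The record does not name these cell types, but the associated work concerns in vitro expansion of trout spermatogonia and production of functional gametes. The sequenced record (6,864 nt) is slightly longer than the stated total size (6,836 bp).
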