Features (pLannotate 1.2.2; 13 found; start..end, strand, type, name):
      2..36      +  rep_origin     RSF ori (fragment): Plasmids containing the RSF 1030 origin of replication can be propagated in E. coli cells that contain additional plasmids with compatible origins.
     53..88      +  misc_feature   MCS (fragment): multiple cloning site
   2244..2921    +  CDS            DsRed2: improved tetrameric variant of DsRed fluorescent protein mammalian codon-optimized
   3589..3672    +  CDS            large T antigen (fragment): large T antigen from SV40 (simian virus 40)
   3695..3816    +  polyA_signal   SV40 poly(A) signal: SV40 polyadenylation signal
   3850..4278    -  rep_origin     f1 ori (sequence partly withheld): f1 bacteriophage origin of replication; arrow indicates direction of (+) strand synthesis
   4305..4409    +  promoter       AmpR promoter: bla
   4411..4768    +  promoter       SV40 promoter: SV40 enhancer and early promoter
   4803..5597    +  CDS            NeoR/KanR: aminoglycoside phosphotransferase from Tn5; aph(3')-II (or nptII); confers resistance to neomycin, kanamycin, and G418 (Geneticin®)
   5618..5770    +  CDS            ble (fragment): BLE_KLEPN - Experimental evidence at protein level: Swiss-Prot protein existence level 1. Binding protein with a strong affinity to the bleomycin family of antibiotics. Binds to CL990; an antimitotic-antibiotic compound. From Klebsiella pneumoniae.
   5829..5876    +  polyA_signal   HSV TK poly(A) signal: herpes simplex virus thymidine kinase polyadenylation signal (Cole and Stacy, 1985)
   5967..5983    -  polyA_signal   bGH poly(A) signal (fragment): bovine growth hormone polyadenylation signal
   6205..6793    +  rep_origin     ori: high-copy-number ColE1/pMB1/pBR322/pUC origin of replication
>Addgene plasmid #156184 | inhibin-DsRed | addgene full sequence | sequence record 308974 | Addgene NGS Result
GTTATCCCCTGATTCTGTGGATAACCGTATTACCGCCATGCATTAGTTATTACTAGCGCTACCGGACTCA
GATCTCGAGCTCAAGCTTAATAAGTATTTGGTGAACAACAAACGTTTATCTCAATACTTTGTTATATACC
CTTTGTTGGCAATGACAGAGGTCAAACGTTTTCTGTAAGTCTTCACAAGGTTTTCACACACTGTTGCTGG
TATTTTGGCCCATTCCTCCATGCAGATCTCCTCTAGAGCAGTGATGTTTTGGTGCTGTTGCTGGGCAACA
CGGACTTTCAACTCCCTCCAAAGATTTTCTATGGGGTTGAGATCTGGAGACTGGCTAGGCCGCTCGAGGA
CCTTGAAATGCTTCTTACGAAGCCACTCCTTCGTTGCCCGGGCGGTGTGTTTGGGATCATCGTCATGCTG
AAAGACCCAGCCACGTTTCATCTTAAATGCCCTTGTTGATGGTAGGCTTTGTTACTTTGGTCCGAGCTCT
CTGCAGGTCATTCACTAGGTCCCCCCGTGTGGTTCTGGGATTTTTGCTCACCGTTCTTGTGATCATTTTG
ACCCCACGGGGTGAGATCTTGCGTGGAGCCCCAGATCGAGGGAGATTATCAGTGGTCTTGTATGTCTTCC
ATTTCCTAATAATTGCTCCCACAGTTGATTTCTTCAAACCAAGCTGCTTACCTATTGCAGATTCAGTCTT
CCCAGCCTGATGCAGGTCTACAATTTTGTTTCTGGTGTCCTTTGACAGCTCTTTGGTCTTGGCCATAGTG
GAGTTTGGAGTGTGACTGTTTGAGGTTGTGGACAGGTGTATTTCATACTGATAACAAGTTCAAACAGGTG
CCATTAATACAGGTAACGAGTGGAGGACAGAGAAGCCTCTTAAAGAAGTTACAGGTCTGTGAGAGCCAGA
AATCTTGCTTGTTTGTAGGTGACCAAATACTTATTTTCCGACATAATTTGCAAATACATTAATTAAAAAT
GCTACAATGTGATTTTCTGGATTTCTTTTCTCATTTTGTCTGTCATAGTTGAAGTGTACCTATGATGAAA
ATTACAGGCCTCTCTCATCGTTTTAAGTGGGAGAACTTGCACAATTGGTGGCTGGTAGTTTTTTTGCGCC
ACTGTACACATATGTTGGGTTCATTATGATGAAAAATAAATCATAATGAACCTTTATTTGATCAGGGAGT
CCTACTGAGACCAAGGTGTCATCTACAGATGAGCCTTATGAAATGACTACAGCAGCACTGTGAGTTCACG
TGTGATTACTGTTGTGATCTATTCGTAACACTTTATCTTCTAAGGGGGTTGCAAAGGGTTCATGAGTCGT
TTATATAAACAGTTATAACACATTAGTTCAAACTGTGGTTCATTTTCAATAACTGACCCCAATATCTGTT
TACGTTTGAGTCATTCAACAGACACTCCTATCAGGAGTGACTTACAGTGCATTCATCTTAAGATAGCTAG
GTGAGACAACCACATTTTCTGCACTTACAGAGCCTGTAAACCGTTCCATTTCAGACACCTCTTTCAATCG
TGTCTTATCTGGCCCTGGTGTTTTGTCTAATACTCCTACTCTGCTGAAATCTCCTCACACCTCCGACACT
AAATACACACACTATGTGTCTTAAAGAAAACCTTAAACACGAAGGAAAAATACCTCAGAAATGGTTTCAA
AGTTTTGCTACAGTCCACTTCACAAAACAGACAAATCTAGTACAGTACAAGAACAAAGTGGCCCTTACCG
TGAAACGCAGACTGTGATCAAATACATTGTAACTTCCAATCACCCACAAGGTCATACTCTGAAGTCTTTC
CTCTGGATAATGACTGCATAACAATAACATAGGGCTCTCTCTCACTCCCTTTTTCTCCAGTGTCTAGATA
GGCATGGGTAGGAGGCAATATTATTCCATGACAAAACAATGGATAAGGGAGACACAGTGCTCTGCGTTGG
CAGAGATGGGAACCTCCAAATAATACAGGACTTCATTGACACCACTTTCCCACTGGCTCAGGACAGAGAA
GGATCTACACTACTTCACCTCATCTACTAGAAGTTTTGGCACAATCAATTGACCCATTTGGTCACCTTAC
CAATTATTAGACAGGGATATCTGACCTACTTGGATTACTCAAACTCAAAGCACTTTTCCACCTCGATCTA
CATGCTTCACAACCCTCCCCTATAGACTGAAGAGATCTGAACCATGCAGACTGGGGATCCACCGGTCGCC
ACCATGGCCTCCTCCGAGAACGTCATCACCGAGTTCATGCGCTTCAAGGTGCGCATGGAGGGCACCGTGA
ACGGCCACGAGTTCGAGATCGAGGGCGAGGGCGAGGGCCGCCCCTACGAGGGCCACAACACCGTGAAGCT
GAAGGTGACCAAGGGCGGCCCCCTGCCCTTCGCCTGGGACATCCTGTCCCCCCAGTTCCAGTACGGCTCC
AAGGTGTACGTGAAGCACCCCGCCGACATCCCCGACTACAAGAAGCTGTCCTTCCCCGAGGGCTTCAAGT
GGGAGCGCGTGATGAACTTCGAGGACGGCGGCGTGGCGACCGTGACCCAGGACTCCTCCCTGCAGGACGG
CTGCTTCATCTACAAGGTGAAGTTCATCGGCGTGAACTTCCCCTCCGACGGCCCCGTGATGCAGAAGAAG
ACCATGGGCTGGGAGGCCTCCACCGAGCGCCTGTACCCCCGCGACGGCGTGCTGAAGGGCGAGACCCACA
AGGCCCTGAAGCTGAAGGACGGCGGCCACTACCTGGTGGAGTTCAAGTCCATCTACATGGCCAAGAAGCC
CGTGCAGCTGCCCGGCTACTACTACGTGGACGCCAAGCTGGACATCACCTCCCACAACGAGGACTACACC
ATCGTGGAGCAGTACGAGCGCACCGAGGGCCGCCACCACCTGTTCCTGTAGCGGCCTAAACAGACTGTAC
CCATCCCAAACGACCGACCCAGCCACACCCGACTACCACTTCAGCTCTGCCACCAGACACACCGCCCAGA
GGGAGAGAGAGAGGGGGCCTGCGGAGTGAGCCCAAACCCAGCTTCTCAGTCTCATTGGCATGGCTTCTGT
TATTTTGGCGCTTTTTTTTGACTCAGGATCTGTGGAAAAACAAAAAAAATATACACAACTGGAACGGTGA
AACAGCGGATTAAAGATTTTTAAGAGTTAAAAAAATAAAATAATGTAAAAGGACCCCTGAGATTCTATCA
TGCAGCTGAGGACTTTAAAAACAACAACATGTACATTCTCTTTCTTTTCGAGTCATTCCAATTGTTTTGT
TAACTTTTCAGAACAGGTATTTGCCTCTGTGAAGGCTGCCGGCGTCCGGCTCTCTGCCACAGCGTTCTGT
AACATGGGGCAGTATGGCTTGTATGTAAATTATGTCATAATGTCTGGGTTTTTTTGTACTTGCAGCCTTA
AGTCTTGGTCCTGTTTAATTTTTTTTGTTTTTGTTTATGCAAATGAACCCGAGTGTGACCTCTGCTGGGG
GGGGTCAGAGGTGATTAGGGTGCCAGAGGGACCAGTGGGGGGGGCAACTTGTACACTGACTAAACTCCCA
ATAAAGGCCGCGACTCTAGATCATAATCAGCCATACCACATTTGTAGAGGTTTTACTTGCTTTAAAAAAC
CTCCCACACCTCCCCCTGAACCTGAAACATAAAATGAATGCAATTGTTGTTGTTAACTTGTTTATTGCAG
CTTATAATGGTTACAAATAAAGCAATAGCATCACAAATTTCACAAATAAAGCATTTTTTTCACTGCATTC
TAGTTGTGGTTTGTCCAAACTCATCAATGTATCTTAAGGCGTAAATTGTAAGCGTTAATATTTTGTTAAA
ATTCGCGTTAAATTTTTGTTAAATCAGCTCATTTTTTAACCAATAGGCCGAAATCGGCAAAATCCCTTAT
AAATCAAAAGAATAGACCGAGATAGGGT
[37 nt withheld, positions 3949-3985]
AAAGAACGTGGACTCCAACGTCAAAGG
[49 nt withheld, positions 4013-4061]
T
[91 nt withheld, positions 4063-4153]
G
[124 nt withheld, positions 4155-4278]
CAGGTGGCACTTTTCGGGGAAATGTGCGCGGAACCCCTATTTGTTTATTTTTCTAAATACATTCAAATAT
GTATCCGCTCATGAGACAATAACCCTGATAAATGCTTCAATAATATTGAAAAAGGAAGAGTCCTGAGGCG
GAAAGAACCAGCTGTGGAATGTGTGTCAGTTAGGGTGTGGAAAGTCCCCAGGCTCCCCAGCAGGCAGAAG
TATGCAAAGCATGCATCTCAATTAGTCAGCAACCAGGTGTGGAAAGTCCCCAGGCTCCCCAGCAGGCAGA
AGTATGCAAAGCATGCATCTCAATTAGTCAGCAACCATAGTCCCGCCCCTAACTCCGCCCATCCCGCCCC
TAACTCCGCCCAGTTCCGCCCATTCTCCGCCCCATGGCTGACTAATTTTTTTTATTTATGCAGAGGCCGA
GGCCGCCTCGGCCTCTGAGCTATTCCAGAAGTAGTGAGGAGGCTTTTTTGGAGGCCTAGGCTTTTGCAAA
GATCGATCAAGAGACAGGATGAGGATCGTTTCGCATGATTGAACAAGATGGATTGCACGCAGGTTCTCCG
GCCGCTTGGGTGGAGAGGCTATTCGGCTATGACTGGGCACAACAGACAATCGGCTGCTCTGATGCCGCCG
TGTTCCGGCTGTCAGCGCAGGGGCGCCCGGTTCTTTTTGTCAAGACCGACCTGTCCGGTGCCCTGAATGA
ACTGCAAGACGAGGCAGCGCGGCTATCGTGGCTGGCCACGACGGGCGTTCCTTGCGCAGCTGTGCTCGAC
GTTGTCACTGAAGCGGGAAGGGACTGGCTGCTATTGGGCGAAGTGCCGGGGCAGGATCTCCTGTCATCTC
ACCTTGCTCCTGCCGAGAAAGTATCCATCATGGCTGATGCAATGCGGCGGCTGCATACGCTTGATCCGGC
TACCTGCCCATTCGACCACCAAGCGAAACATCGCATCGAGCGAGCACGTACTCGGATGGAAGCCGGTCTT
GTCGATCAGGATGATCTGGACGAAGAGCATCAGGGGCTCGCGCCAGCCGAACTGTTCGCCAGGCTCAAGG
CGAGCATGCCCGACGGCGAGGATCTCGTCGTGACCCATGGCGATGCCTGCTTGCCGAATATCATGGTGGA
AAATGGCCGCTTTTCTGGATTCATCGACTGTGGCCGGCTGGGTGTGGCGGACCGCTATCAGGACATAGCG
TTGGCTACCCGTGATATTGCTGAAGAGCTTGGCGGCGAATGGGCTGACCGCTTCCTCGTGCTTTACGGTA
TCGCCGCTCCCGATTCGCAGCGCATCGCCTTCTATCGCCTTCTTGACGAGTTCTTCTGAGCGGGACTCTG
GGGTTCGAAATGACCGACCAAGCGACGCCCAACCTGCCATCACGAGATTTCGATTCCACCGCCGCCTTCT
ATGAAAGGTTGGGCTTCGGAATCGTTTTCCGGGACGCCGGCTGGATGATCCTCCAGCGCGGGGATCTCAT
GCTGGAGTTCTTCGCCCACCCTAGGGGGAGGCTAACTGAAACACGGAAGGAGACAATACCGGAAGGAACC
CGCGCTATGACGGCAATAAAAAGACAGAATAAAACGCACGGTGTTGGGTCGTTTGTTCATAAACGCGGGG
TTCGGTCCCAGGGCTGGCACTCTGTCGATACCCCACCGAGACCCCATTGGGGCCAATACGCCCGCGTTTC
TTCCTTTTCCCCACCCCACCCCCCAAGTTCGGGTGAAGGCCCAGGGCTCGCAGCCAACGTCGGGGCGGCA
GGCCCTGCCATAGCCTCAGGTTACTCATATATACTTTAGATTGATTTAAAACTTCATTTTTAATTTAAAA
GGATCTAGGTGAAGATCCTTTTTGATAATCTCATGACCAAAATCCCTTAACGTGAGTTTTCGTTCCACTG
AGCGTCAGACCCCGTAGAAAAGATCAAAGGATCTTCTTGAGATCCTTTTTTTCTGCGCGTAATCTGCTGC
TTGCAAACAAAAAAACCACCGCTACCAGCGGTGGTTTGTTTGCCGGATCAAGAGCTACCAACTCTTTTTC
CGAAGGTAACTGGCTTCAGCAGAGCGCAGATACCAAATACTGTTCTTCTAGTGTAGCCGTAGTTAGGCCA
CCACTTCAAGAACTCTGTAGCACCGCCTACATACCTCGCTCTGCTAATCCTGTTACCAGTGGCTGCTGCC
AGTGGCGATAAGTCGTGTCTTACCGGGTTGGACTCAAGACGATAGTTACCGGATAAGGCGCAGCGGTCGG
GCTGAACGGGGGGTTCGTGCACACAGCCCAGCTTGGAGCGAACGACCTACACCGAACTGAGATACCTACA
GCGTGAGCTATGAGAAAGCGCCACGCTTCCCGAAGGGAGAAAGGCGGACAGGTATCCGGTAAGCGGCAGG
GTCGGAACAGGAGAGCGCACGAGGGAGCTTCCAGGGGGAAACGCCTGGTATCTTTATAGTCCTGTCGGGT
TTCGCCACCTCTGACTTGAGCGTCGATTTTTGTGATGCTCGTCAGGGGGGCGGAGCCTATGGAAAAACGC
CAGCAACGCGGCCTTTTTACGGTTCCTGGCCTTTTGCTGGCCTTTTGCTCACATGTTCTTTCCTGC
